Addgene plasmid #58017: mTagRFP-T-Gamma-Tubulin-17
Purpose: Localization: Centrosomes, Excitation: 555, Emission: 584
Depositing lab: Michael Davidson. Depositing organization: Florida State University, Tallahassee. Publication: Improving the photostability of bright monomeric orange and red fluorescent proteins. Shaner NC, Lin MZ, McKeown MR, Steinbach PA, Hazelwood KL, Davidson MW, Tsien RY. Nat Methods. 2008 Jun;5(6):545-51. doi: 10.1038/nmeth.1209. Epub 2008 May 4. PubMed 18454154.
Backbone
  Vector backbone: mTagRFP
  Backbone size w/o insert (bp): 4750
  Vector type: Mammalian Expression
  Selectable markers: Neomycin (select with G418)
Growth in bacteria
  Bacterial resistance: Kanamycin, 50 μg/mL
  Growth temperature: 37°C
  Growth strain: DH5alpha
  Copy number: High Copy
Gene/Insert
  Gene/Insert name: Gamma-Tubulin (alt name: NM_001070.4)
  Species: H. sapiens (human)
  Entrez Gene: TUBG1 (a.k.a. CDCBM4, GCP-1, TUBG, TUBGCP1)
  Promoter: CMV
  Tag / fusion protein: mTagRFP
  Cloning method: Unknown
  Sequencing primers: 5′ CMV-F; 3′ SV40pA-R
Terms and licenses: Academic/Nonprofit Terms; Industry Terms
Depositor comments: . Excitation = 555; Emission = 584
How to cite: mTagRFP-T-Gamma-Tubulin-17 was a gift from Michael Davidson (Addgene plasmid # 58017 ; http://n2t.net/addgene:58017 ; RRID:Addgene_58017)
