[The description below was written by a language model from this plasmid's Addgene catalogue record and pLannotate feature annotations shown in this document.]
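Description:
mTagRFP-T-Gamma-Tubulin-17 is a mammalian expression plasmid of about 6.1 kb that produces human gamma-tubulin (TUBG1) fused to the red fluorescent protein TagRFP-T. It is built on an N1-style fluorescent protein backbone listed as mTagRFP. In bacteria it replicates from a high-copy ColE1/pUC-type origin and is selected with kanamycin. The same Tn5 aminoglycoside phosphotransferase gene (NeoR/KanR) is preceded by a bacterial AmpR (bla) promoter and the SV40 enhancer/early promoter and followed by the HSV TK polyadenylation signal, so it also allows G418 selection of stably transfected mammalian cells. An f1 origin is present as well. The annotation software also flagged short ble, bGH poly(A) and SV40 large T antigen fragments. These appear to be partial matches within backbone sequence rather than functional elements.

The expression cassette is driven by the human CMV immediate-early enhancer and promoter. The feature table places the TUBG1 coding sequence first, followed by a short remnant of the multiple cloning site that acts as a linker, and then the TagRFP-T coding sequence. The fluorescent protein therefore sits at the C-terminus of gamma-tubulin. The "17" in the name may refer to the linker length, but the record does not say so. The transcript ends at an SV40 polyadenylation signal.

Gamma-tubulin is a pericentriolar matrix component that concentrates at microtubule organizing centres, and the fusion serves as a marker for centrosomes and spindle poles in fluorescence imaging of transfected cells. The recorded excitation and emission maxima are 555 nm and 584 nm. TagRFP-T is a monomeric derivative of an Entacmaea quadricolor protein, and the associated publication concerns improving the photostability of such orange and red fluorescent proteins.
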