Features (pLannotate 1.2.2; 15 found; start..end, strand, type, name):
     85..879     +  CDS            NeoR/KanR: aminoglycoside phosphotransferase from Tn5; aph(3')-II (or nptII); confers resistance to neomycin, kanamycin, and G418 (Geneticin®)
    900..1052    +  CDS            ble (fragment): BLE_KLEPN - Experimental evidence at protein level: Swiss-Prot protein existence level 1. Binding protein with a strong affinity to the bleomycin family of antibiotics. Binds to CL990; an antimitotic-antibiotic compound. From Klebsiella pneumoniae.
   1111..1158    +  polyA_signal   HSV TK poly(A) signal: herpes simplex virus thymidine kinase polyadenylation signal (Cole and Stacy, 1985)
   1249..1265    -  polyA_signal   bGH poly(A) signal (fragment): bovine growth hormone polyadenylation signal
   1487..2075    +  rep_origin     ori: high-copy-number ColE1/pMB1/pBR322/pUC origin of replication
   2250..2553    +  enhancer       CMV enhancer: human cytomegalovirus immediate early enhancer
   2554..2757    +  promoter       CMV promoter: human cytomegalovirus (CMV) immediate early promoter
   2792..4144    +  CDS            TUBG1: TBG1_HUMAN - Also known as TUBG. Experimental evidence at protein level: Swiss-Prot protein existence level 1. Tubulin is the major constituent of microtubules. The gamma chain is found at microtubule organizing centers (MTOC) such as the spindle poles or the centrosome. Pericentriolar matrix component that regulates alpha/beta chain minus-end nucleation, centrosome duplication and spindle formation. From Homo sapiens (Human).
   4145..4182    +  misc_feature   MCS (fragment): multiple cloning site
   4196..4927    +  CDS            TagRFP-T: TagRFP-T is a basic (constitutively fluorescent) red fluorescent protein published in 2008, derived from Entacmaea quadricolor. It has low acid sensitivity.
   4946..5029    +  CDS            large T antigen (fragment): large T antigen from SV40 (simian virus 40)
   5052..5173    +  polyA_signal   SV40 poly(A) signal: SV40 polyadenylation signal
   5207..5635    -  rep_origin     f1 ori (sequence partly withheld): f1 bacteriophage origin of replication; arrow indicates direction of (+) strand synthesis
   5662..5766    +  promoter       AmpR promoter: bla
   5768..50      +  promoter       SV40 promoter (across the origin): SV40 enhancer and early promoter
>Addgene plasmid #58017 | mTagRFP-T-Gamma-Tubulin-17 | addgene full sequence | sequence record 381313 | Addgene NGS Result
TATTCCAGAAGTAGTGAGGAGGCTTTTTTGGAGGCCTAGGCTTTTGCAAAGATCGATCAAGAGACAGGAT
GAGGATCGTTTCGCATGATTGAACAAGATGGATTGCACGCAGGTTCTCCGGCCGCTTGGGTGGAGAGGCT
ATTCGGCTATGACTGGGCACAACAGACAATCGGCTGCTCTGATGCCGCCGTGTTCCGGCTGTCAGCGCAG
GGGCGCCCGGTTCTTTTTGTCAAGACCGACCTGTCCGGTGCCCTGAATGAACTGCAAGACGAGGCAGCGC
GGCTATCGTGGCTGGCCACGACGGGCGTTCCTTGCGCAGCTGTGCTCGACGTTGTCACTGAAGCGGGAAG
GGACTGGCTGCTATTGGGCGAAGTGCCGGGGCAGGATCTCCTGTCATCTCACCTTGCTCCTGCCGAGAAA
GTATCCATCATGGCTGATGCAATGCGGCGGCTGCATACGCTTGATCCGGCTACCTGCCCATTCGACCACC
AAGCGAAACATCGCATCGAGCGAGCACGTACTCGGATGGAAGCCGGTCTTGTCGATCAGGATGATCTGGA
CGAAGAGCATCAGGGGCTCGCGCCAGCCGAACTGTTCGCCAGGCTCAAGGCGAGCATGCCCGACGGCGAG
GATCTCGTCGTGACCCATGGCGATGCCTGCTTGCCGAATATCATGGTGGAAAATGGCCGCTTTTCTGGAT
TCATCGACTGTGGCCGGCTGGGTGTGGCGGACCGCTATCAGGACATAGCGTTGGCTACCCGTGATATTGC
TGAAGAGCTTGGCGGCGAATGGGCTGACCGCTTCCTCGTGCTTTACGGTATCGCCGCTCCCGATTCGCAG
CGCATCGCCTTCTATCGCCTTCTTGACGAGTTCTTCTGAGCGGGACTCTGGGGTTCGAAATGACCGACCA
AGCGACGCCCAACCTGCCATCACGAGATTTCGATTCCACCGCCGCCTTCTATGAAAGGTTGGGCTTCGGA
ATCGTTTTCCGGGACGCCGGCTGGATGATCCTCCAGCGCGGGGATCTCATGCTGGAGTTCTTCGCCCACC
CTAGGGGGAGGCTAACTGAAACACGGAAGGAGACAATACCGGAAGGAACCCGCGCTATGACGGCAATAAA
AAGACAGAATAAAACGCACGGTGTTGGGTCGTTTGTTCATAAACGCGGGGTTCGGTCCCAGGGCTGGCAC
TCTGTCGATACCCCACCGAGACCCCATTGGGGCCAATACGCCCGCGTTTCTTCCTTTTCCCCACCCCACC
CCCCAAGTTCGGGTGAAGGCCCAGGGCTCGCAGCCAACGTCGGGGCGGCAGGCCCTGCCATAGCCTCAGG
TTACTCATATATACTTTAGATTGATTTAAAACTTCATTTTTAATTTAAAAGGATCTAGGTGAAGATCCTT
TTTGATAATCTCATGACCAAAATCCCTTAACGTGAGTTTTCGTTCCACTGAGCGTCAGACCCCGTAGAAA
AGATCAAAGGATCTTCTTGAGATCCTTTTTTTCTGCGCGTAATCTGCTGCTTGCAAACAAAAAAACCACC
GCTACCAGCGGTGGTTTGTTTGCCGGATCAAGAGCTACCAACTCTTTTTCCGAAGGTAACTGGCTTCAGC
AGAGCGCAGATACCAAATACTGTTCTTCTAGTGTAGCCGTAGTTAGGCCACCACTTCAAGAACTCTGTAG
CACCGCCTACATACCTCGCTCTGCTAATCCTGTTACCAGTGGCTGCTGCCAGTGGCGATAAGTCGTGTCT
TACCGGGTTGGACTCAAGACGATAGTTACCGGATAAGGCGCAGCGGTCGGGCTGAACGGGGGGTTCGTGC
ACACAGCCCAGCTTGGAGCGAACGACCTACACCGAACTGAGATACCTACAGCGTGAGCTATGAGAAAGCG
CCACGCTTCCCGAAGGGAGAAAGGCGGACAGGTATCCGGTAAGCGGCAGGGTCGGAACAGGAGAGCGCAC
GAGGGAGCTTCCAGGGGGAAACGCCTGGTATCTTTATAGTCCTGTCGGGTTTCGCCACCTCTGACTTGAG
CGTCGATTTTTGTGATGCTCGTCAGGGGGGCGGAGCCTATGGAAAAACGCCAGCAACGCGGCCTTTTTAC
GGTTCCTGGCCTTTTGCTGGCCTTTTGCTCACATGTTCTTTCCTGCGTTATCCCCTGATTCTGTGGATAA
CCGTATTACCGCCATGCATTAGTTATTAATAGTAATCAATTACGGGGTCATTAGTTCATAGCCCATATAT
GGAGTTCCGCGTTACATAACTTACGGTAAATGGCCCGCCTGGCTGACCGCCCAACGACCCCCGCCCATTG
ACGTCAATAATGACGTATGTTCCCATAGTAACGCCAATAGGGACTTTCCATTGACGTCAATGGGTGGAGT
ATTTACGGTAAACTGCCCACTTGGCAGTACATCAAGTGTATCATATGCCAAGTACGCCCCCTATTGACGT
CAATGACGGTAAATGGCCCGCCTGGCATTATGCCCAGTACATGACCTTATGGGACTTTCCTACTTGGCAG
TACATCTACGTATTAGTCATCGCTATTACCATGGTGATGCGGTTTTGGCAGTACATCAATGGGCGTGGAT
AGCGGTTTGACTCACGGGGATTTCCAAGTCTCCACCCCATTGACGTCAATGGGAGTTTGTTTTGGCACCA
AAATCAACGGGACTTTCCAAAATGTCGTAACAACTCCGCCCCATTGACGCAAATGGGCGGTAGGCGTGTA
CGGTGGGAGGTCTATATAAGCAGAGCTGGTTTAGTGAACCGTCAGATCCGCTAGCGCCACCATGCCGAGG
GAAATCATCACCCTACAGTTGGGCCAGTGCGGCAATCAGATTGGGTTCGAGTTCTGGAAACAGCTGTGCG
CCGAGCATGGTATCAGCCCCGAGGGCATCGTGGAGGAGTTCGCCACCGAGGGCACTGACCACAAGGACGT
CTTTTTCTACCAGGCAGACGATGAGCACTACATCCCCCGGGCCGTGCTGCTGGACTTGGAACCCCGGGTG
ATCCACTCCATCCTCAACTCCCCCTATGCCAAGCTCTACAACCCAGAGAACATCTACCTGTCGGAACATG
GAGGAGGAGCTGGCAACAACTGGGCCAGCGGATTCTCCCAGGGAGAAAAGATCCATGAGGACATTTTTGA
CATCATAGACCGGGAGGCAGATGGTAGTGACAGTCTAGAGGGCTTTGTGCTGTGTCACTCCATTGCTGGG
GGGACAGGCTCTGGACTGGGTTCCTACCTCTTAGAACGGCTGAATGACAGGTATCCTAAGAAGCTGGTGC
AGACATACTCAGTGTTTCCCAACCAGGACGAGATGAGCGATGTGGTGGTCCAGCCTTACAATTCACTCCT
CACACTCAAGAGGCTGACGCAGAATGCAGACTGTGTGGTGGTGCTGGACAACACAGCCCTGAACCGGATT
GCCACAGACCGCCTGCACATCCAGAACCCATCCTTCTCCCAGATCAACCAGCTGGTGTCTACCATCATGT
CAGCCAGCACCACCACCCTGCGCTACCCTGGCTACATGAACAATGACCTCATCGGCCTCATCGCCTCGCT
CATTCCCACCCCACGGCTCCACTTCCTCATGACCGGCTACACCCCTCTCACTACGGACCAGTCAGTGGCC
AGCGTGAGGAAGACCACGGTCCTGGATGTCATGAGGCGGCTGCTGCAGCCCAAGAACGTGATGGTGTCCA
CAGGCCGAGACCGCCAGACCAACCACTGCTACATCGCCATCCTCAACATCATCCAGGGAGAGGTGGACCC
CACCCAGGTCCACAAGAGCTTGCAGAGGATCCGGGAACGCAAGTTGGCCAACTTCATCCCGTGGGGCCCC
GCCAGCATCCAGGTGGCCCTGTCGAGGAAGTCTCCCTACCTGCCCTCGGCCCACCGGGTCAGCGGGCTCA
TGATGGCCAACCACACCAGCATCTCCTCGCTCTTCGAGAGAACCTGTCGCCAGTATGACAAGCTGCGTAA
GCGGGAGGCCTTCCTGGAGCAGTTCCGCAAGGAGGACATGTTCAAGGACAACTTTGATGAGATGGACACA
TCCAGGGAGATTGTGCAGCAGCTCATCGATGAGTACCATGCGGCCACACGGCCAGACTACATCTCCTGGG
GCACTCAGGAGCAGCGAATTCTGCAGTCGACGGTACCGCGGGCCCGGGATCCACCGGTCGCCACCATGGT
GTCTAAGGGCGAAGAGCTGATTAAGGAGAACATGCACATGAAGCTGTACATGGAGGGCACCGTGAACAAC
CACCACTTCAAGTGCACATCCGAGGGCGAAGGCAAGCCCTACGAGGGCACCCAGACCATGAGAATCAAGG
TGGTCGAGGGCGGCCCTCTCCCCTTCGCCTTCGACATCCTGGCTACCAGCTTCATGTACGGCAGCAGAAC
CTTCATCAACCACACCCAGGGCATCCCCGATTTCTTTAAGCAGTCCTTCCCTGAGGGCTTCACATGGGAG
AGAGTCACCACATACGAAGACGGGGGCGTGCTGACCGCTACCCAGGACACCAGCCTCCAGGACGGCTGCC
TCATCTACAACGTCAAGATCAGAGGGGTGAACTTCCCATCCAACGGCCCTGTGATGCAGAAGAAAACACT
CGGCTGGGAGGCCAACACCGAGATGCTGTACCCCGCTGACGGCGGCCTGGAAGGCAGAACCGACATGGCC
CTGAAGCTCGTGGGCGGGGGCCACCTGATCTGCAACTTCAAGACCACATACAGATCCAAGAAACCCGCTA
AGAACCTCAAGATGCCCGGCGTCTACTATGTGGACCACAGACTGGAAAGAATCAAGGAGGCCGACAAAGA
GACCTACGTCGAGCAGCACGAGGTGGCTGTGGCCAGATACTGCGACCTCCCTAGCAAACTGGGGCACAAA
CTTAATGGCATGGACGAGCTGTACAAGTAAGCGGCCGCGACTCTAGATCATAATCAGCCATACCACATTT
GTAGAGGTTTTACTTGCTTTAAAAAACCTCCCACACCTCCCCCTGAACCTGAAACATAAAATGAATGCAA
TTGTTGTTGTTAACTTGTTTATTGCAGCTTATAATGGTTACAAATAAAGCAATAGCATCACAAATTTCAC
AAATAAAGCATTTTTTTCACTGCATTCTAGTTGTGGTTTGTCCAAACTCATCAATGTATCTTAAGGCGTA
AATTGTAAGCGTTAATATTTTGTTAAAATTCGCGTTAAATTTTTGTTAAATCAGCTCATTTTTTAACCAA
TAGGCCGAAATCGGCAAAATCCCTTATAAATCAAAAGAATAGACCGAGATAGGGT
[37 nt withheld, positions 5306-5342]
AAAGAACGTGGACTCCAACGTCAAAGG
[49 nt withheld, positions 5370-5418]
T
[91 nt withheld, positions 5420-5510]
G
[124 nt withheld, positions 5512-5635]
CAGGTGGCACTTTTCGGGGAAATGTGCGCGGAACCCCTATTTGTTTATTTTTCTAAATACATTCAAATAT
GTATCCGCTCATGAGACAATAACCCTGATAAATGCTTCAATAATATTGAAAAAGGAAGAGTCCTGAGGCG
GAAAGAACCAGCTGTGGAATGTGTGTCAGTTAGGGTGTGGAAAGTCCCCAGGCTCCCCAGCAGGCAGAAG
TATGCAAAGCATGCATCTCAATTAGTCAGCAACCAGGTGTGGAAAGTCCCCAGGCTCCCCAGCAGGCAGA
AGTATGCAAAGCATGCATCTCAATTAGTCAGCAACCATAGTCCCGCCCCTAACTCCGCCCATCCCGCCCC
TAACTCCGCCCAGTTCCGCCCATTCTCCGCCCCATGGCTGACTAATTTTTTTTATTTATGCAGAGGCCGA
GGCCGCCTCGGCCTCTGAGC
