>Addgene plasmid #58017 | mTagRFP-T-Gamma-Tubulin-17 | depositor partial sequence | sequence record 89166 | insert sequence
GACGTCAGATCCGCTAGCGCCACCATGCCGAGGGAAATCATCACCCTACAGTTGGGCCAGTGCGGCAATC
AGATTGGGTTCGAGTTCTGGAAACAGCTGTGCGCCGAGCATGGTATCAGCCCCGAGGGCATCGTGGAGGA
GTTCGCCACCGAGGGCACTGACCACAAGGACGTCTTTTTCTACCAGGCAGACGATGAGCACTACATCCCC
CGGGCCGTGCTGCTGGACTTGGAACCCCGGGTGATCCACTCCATCCTCAACTCCCCCTATGCCAAGCTCT
ACAACCCAGAGAACATCTACCTGTCGGAACATGGAGGAGGAGCTGGCAACAACTGGGCCAGCGGATTCTC
CCAGGGAGAAAAGATCCATGAGGACATTTTTGACATCATAGACCGGGAGGCAGATGGTAGTGACAGTCTA
GAGGGCTTTGTGCTGTGTCACTCCATTGCTGGGGGGACAGGCTCTGGACTGGGTTCCTACCTCTTAGAAC
GGCTGAATGACAGGTATCCTAAGAAGCTGGTGCAGACATACTCAGTGTTTCCCAACCAGGACGAGATGAG
CGATGTGGTGGTCCAGCCTTACAATTCACTCCTCACACTCAAGAGGCTGACGCAGAATGCAGACTGTGTG
GTGGTGCTGGACAACACAGCCCTGAACCGGATTGCCACAGACCGCCTGCACATCCAGAACCCATCCTTCT
CCCAGATCAACCAGCTGGTGTCTACCATCATGTCAGCCAGCACCACCACCCTGCGCTACCCTGGCTACAT
GAACAATGACCTCATCGGCCTCATCGCCTCGCTCATTCCCACCCCACGGCTCCACTTCCTCATGACCGGC
TACACCCCTCTCACTACGGACCAGTCAGTGGCCAGCGTGAGGAAGACCACGGTCCTGGATGTCATGAGGC
GGCTGCTGCAGCCCAAGAACGTGATGGTGTCCACAGGCCGAGACCGCCAGACCAACCACTGCTACATCGC
CATCCTCAACATCATCCAGGGAGAGGTGGACCCCACCCAGGTCCACAAGAGCTTGCAGAGGATCCGGGAA
CGCAAGTTGGCCAACTTCATCCCGTGGGGCCCCGCCAGCATCCAGGTGGCCCTGTCGAGGAAGTCTCCCT
ACCTGCCCTCGGCCCACCGGGTCAGCGGGCTCATGATGGCCAACCACACCAGCATCTCCTCGCTCTTCGA
GAGAACCTGTCGCCAGTATGACAAGCTGCGTAAGCGGGAGGCCTTCCTGGAGCAGTTCCGCAAGGAGGAC
ATGTTCAAGGACAACTTTGATGAGATGGACACATCCAGGGAGATTGTGCAGCAGCTCATCGATGAGTACC
ATGCGGCCACACGGCCAGACTACATCTCCTGGGGCACTCAGGAGCAGCGAATTCTGCAGTCGACGGTACC
GCGGGCCCGGGATCCACCGGTCGCCACCATGGTGTCTAAGGGCGAAGAGCTGATTAAGGAGAACATGCAC
ATGAAGCTGTACATGGAGGGCACCGTGAACAACCACCACTTCAAGTGCACATCCGAGGGCGAAGGCAAGC
CCTACGAGGGCACCCAGACCATGAGAATCAAGGTGGTCGAGGGCGGCCCTCTCCCCTTCGCCTTCGACAT
CCTGGCTACCAGCTTCATGTACGGCAGCAGAACCTTCATCAACCACACCCAGGGCATCCCCGATTTCTTT
AAGCAGTCCTTCCCTGAGGGCTTCACATGGGAGAGAGTCACCACATACGAAGACGGGGGCGTGCTGACCG
CTACCCAGGACACCAGCCTCCAGGACGGCTGCCTCATCTACAACGTCAAGATCAGAGGGGTGAACTTCCC
ATCCAACGGCCCTGTGATGCAGAAGAAAACACTCGGCTGGGAGGCCAACACCGAGATGCTGTACCCCGCT
GACGGCGGCCTGGAAGGCAGAACCGACATGGCCCTGAAGCTCGTGGGCGGGGGCCACCTGATCTGCAACT
TCAAGACCACATACAGATCCAAGAAACCCGCTAAGAACCTCAAGATGCCCGGCGTCTACTATGTGGACCA
CAGACTGGAAAGAATCAAGGAGGCCGACAAAGAGACCTACGTCGAGCAGCACGAGGTGGCTGTGGCCAGA
TACTGCGACCTCCCTAGCAAACTGGGGCACAAACTTAATGGCATGGACGAGCTGTACAAGTAAGCGGCCG
CGACTCTAGATCATAATCAGCCATACCACAT
