>Addgene plasmid #58017 | mTagRFP-T-Gamma-Tubulin-17 | addgene partial sequence | sequence record 122852 | CMV-F 5'-CGCAAATGGGCGGTAGGCGTG-3'
TAGTGAACCGTCAGATCCGCTAGCGCCACCATGCCGAGGGAAATCATCACCCTACAGTTGGGCCAGTGCG
GCAATCAGATTGGGTTCGAGTTCTGGAAACAGCTGTGCGCCGAGCATGGTATCAGCCCCGAGGGCATCGT
GGAGGAGTTCGCCACCGAGGGCACTGACCACAAGGACGTCTTTTTCTACCAGGCAGACGATGAGCACTAC
ATCCCCCGGGCCGTGCTGCTGGACTTGGAACCCCGGGTGATCCACTCCATCCTCAACTCCCCCTATGCCA
AGCTCTACAACCCAGAGAACATCTACCTGTCGGAACATGGAGGAGGAGCTGGCAACAACTGGGCCAGCGG
ATTCTCCCAGGGAGAAAAGATCCATGAGGACATTTTTGACATCATAGACCGGGAGGCAGATGGTAGTGAC
AGTCTAGAGGGCTTTGTGCTGTGTCACTCCATTGCTGGGGGGACAGGCTCTGGACTGGGTTCCTACCTCT
TAGAACGGCTGAATGACAGGTATCCTAAGAAGCTGGTGCAGACATACTCAGTGTTTCCCAACCAGGACGA
GATGAGCGATGTGGTGGTCCAGCCTTACAATTCACTCCTCACACTCAAGAGGCTGACGCAGAATGCAGAC
TGTGTGGTGGTGCTGGACAACACAGCCCTGAACCGGATTGCCACAGACCGCCTGCACATCCAGAACCCAT
CCTTCTCCCAGATCAACCAGCTGGTGTCTACCATCATGTCAGCCAGCACCACCACCCTGCGCTACCCTGG
CTACATGAACAATGACCTCATCGGCCTCATCGCCTCGCTCATTCCCACCCCACGGCTCCACTTCCTCATG
AC
