>Addgene plasmid #58017 | mTagRFP-T-Gamma-Tubulin-17 | addgene partial sequence | sequence record 122853 | SV40pA-R 5'-GAAATTTGTGATGCTATTGC-3'
GCTGCATAACAGTTAACAACAACAATTGCATTCATTTTATGTTTCAGGTTCAGGGGGAGGTGTGGGAGGT
TTTTTAAAGCAAGTAAAACCTCTACAAATGTGGTATGGCTGATTATGATCTAGAGTCGCGGCCGCTTACT
TGTACAGCTCGTCCATGCCATTAAGTTTGTGCCCCAGTTTGCTAGGGAGGTCGCAGTATCTGGCCACAGC
CACCTCGTGCTGCTCGACGTAGGTCTCTTTGTCGGCCTCCTTGATTCTTTCCAGTCTGTGGTCCACATAG
TAGACGCCGGGCATCTTGAGGTTCTTAGCGGGTTTCTTGGATCTGTATGTGGTCTTGAAGTTGCAGATCA
GGTGGCCCCCGCCCACGAGCTTCAGGGCCATGTCGGTTCTGCCTTCCAGGCCGCCGTCAGCGGGGTACAG
CATCTCGGTGTTGGCCTCCCAGCCGAGTGTTTTCTTCTGCATCACAGGGCCGTTGGATGGGAAGTTCACC
CCTCTGATCTTGACGTTGTAGATGAGGCAGCCGTCCTGGAGGCTGGTGTCCTGGGTAGCGGTCAGCACGC
CCCCGTCTTCGTATGTGGTGACTCTCTCCCATGTGAAGCCCTCAGGGAAGGACTGCTTAAAGAAATCGGG
GATGCCCTGGGTGTGGTTGATGAAGGTTCTGCTGCCGTACATGAAGCTGGTAGCCAGGATGTCGAAGGCG
AAGGGGAGAGGGCCGCCCTCGACCACCTTGATTCTCATGGTCTGGGTGCCCTCGTAGGGCTTGCCTTCGC
CCTCGGATGTGCACTTGAAGTGGTGGTTGTTCACGGTGCCCTCCATGTACAGCTTCATGTGCATGTTCTC
CTTAATCAGC
